>Addgene plasmid #221644 | p8224 pLIX-PTPN14 ΔPPXY1/2 | addgene full sequence | sequence record 438148 | Addgene NGS Result
ATTACAGGGACAGCAGAGATCCACTTTGGCCGCGAATCGATATGTCGAGTTTACTCCCTATCAGTGATAG
AGAACGTATGTCGAGTTTACTCCCTATCAGTGATAGAGAACGATGTCGAGTTTACTCCCTATCAGTGATA
GAGAACGTATGTCGAGTTTACTCCCTATCAGTGATAGAGAACGTATGTCGAGTTTACTCCCTATCAGTGA
TAGAGAACGTATGTCGAGTTTATCCCTATCAGTGATAGAGAACGTATGTCGAGTTTACTCCCTATCAGTG
ATAGAGAACGTATGTCGAGGTAGGCGTGTACGGTGGGAGGCCTATATAAGCAGAGCTCGTTTAGTGAACC
GTCAGATCGCCTGGAGAATTGGCTAGCATCGATTGATCAACAAGTTTGTACAAAAAAGTTGGCACCATGC
CTTTTGGTCTGAAGCTCCGCCGGACACGGCGCTACAACGTCCTGAGCAAGAACTGCTTTGTCACACGGAT
TCGCCTGCTGGACAGCAATGTTATCGAGTGCACGCTGTCGGTGGAAAGCACAGGGCAAGAATGCCTGGAG
GCTGTGGCCCAGAGGCTGGAGCTGCGAGAGACGCACTACTTTGGCCTTTGGTTTCTCAGCAAGAGCCAGC
AAGCACGATGGGTGGAGCTGGAGAAACCTCTGAAGAAACATCTGGACAAATTCGCTAATGAGCCTTTGCT
TTTCTTTGGAGTCATGTTCTATGTGCCAAATGTGTCATGGCTTCAGCAAGAGGCCACAAGATATCAGTAT
TACCTGCAAGTCAAAAAAGATGTGCTTGAAGGGCGATTACGATGTACATTGGACCAGGTGATTCGGCTAG
CCGGCCTAGCTGTGCAAGCTGATTTTGGAGACTATAATCAGTTTGATTCTCAAGATTTCCTCAGAGAGTA
TGTGCTATTTCCTATGGATTTGGCCCTGGAAGAGGCTGTTCTGGAGGAGCTGACCCAGAAGGTAGCCCAA
GAACACAAAGCCCACAGTGGAATCCTGCCAGCAGAAGCTGAACTGATGTACATCAATGAAGTTGAACGTT
TGGATGGATTTGGACAGGAAATCTTCCCTGTAAAGGACAATCATGGAAACTGTGTACACCTTGGCATTTT
CTTTATGGGGATTTTCGTGAGGAACAGAATTGGAAGACAAGCGGTAATATACAGGTGGAATGACATGGGG
AATATCACTCATAACAAGTCGACCATTCTAGTGGAGCTCATCAACAAAGAAGAGACTGCCCTCTTTCACA
CGGATGATATCGAAAATGCCAAGTATATTTCTCGGTTGTTTGCCACACGACACAAGTTTTACAAACAAAA
CAAAATCTGCACTGAACAGTCAAATTCTCCACCCCCCATCAGACGCCAGCCCACCTGGAGCCGGTCCTCT
CTGCCCAGGCAGCAGCCGTACATCCTGCCTCCCGTTCACGTCCAGTGTGGTGAGCACTACTCGGAAACGC
ACACCTCGCAAGACAGCATTTTTCATGGGAATGAAGAAGCCTTGTATTGCAACTCTCACAACAGCCTGGA
CTTAAATTATTTAAATGGCACTGTCACCAATGGCAGCGTGTGTAGCGTTCACAGCGTCAACTCCCTCAAC
TGCTCGCAAAGTTTCATCCAGGCCTCCCCTGTATCCTCCAACCTCAGTATCCCTGGGAGTGACATCATGC
GGGCCGACTACATCCCGAGCCACCGGCACAGCGCGATCATCGAGACAGTCATGCGCCAGATGAAGAGGGG
GATCCTGCATACAGACAGCCAGAGCCAGTCTCTGAGAAACCTCAACATTATCAACACCCATGCCTACAAC
CAGCCAGAGGATCTGGTGTACAGCCAACCGGAGATGCGGGAGAGGCACCCCTACACTGTCCCTTATGGGC
CACAGGGGGTCTACAGCAACAAACTTGTCAGTCCATCTGACCAGAGGAACCCAAAGAATAATGTGGTACC
AAGCAAGCCGGGGGCAAGCGCCATCTCGCACACGGTGAGCACCCCAGAGCTGGCCAACATGCAGCTGCAG
GGCAGCCATAACTACAGCACGGCCCACATGCTTAAGAACTATCTCTTCAGGCCACCGCCCCCCTACCCAC
GGCCACGACCTGCCACCAGCACCCCAGACCTGGCCAGCCACCGCCACAAGTACGTCAGCGGCAGCAGCCC
GGACCTGGTGACCCGGAAGGTGCAGCTCTCGGTGAAGACCTTCCAAGAGGACAGCTCTCCGGTGGTTCAT
CAGTCTCTCCAGGAGGTGAGCGAGCCCCTCACGGCCACCAAGCACCACGGCACTGTGAACAAGCGCCACA
GCCTGGAGGTGATGAACAGCATGGTGCGGGGCATGGAGGCCATGACGCTCAAGTCGCTCCACCTCCCCAT
GGCTCGCCGCAACACGCTCCGGGAGCAGGGACCGCCCGAGGAGGGGTCAGGCAGCCACGAGGTCCCCCAG
CTCCCTCAGTATCACCACAAGAAGACCTTCTCTGATGCCACTATGCTAATCCACAGCAGCGAGAGTGAGG
AGGAGGAGGAGGAGGCTCCAGAATCGGTGCCCCAGATCCCCATGCTCCGGGAGAAGATGGAGTACAGTGC
CCAGCTGCAGGCGGCCCTGGCCCGCATCCCCAACAAGCCCCCGCCTGAGTACCCCGGTCCAAGGAAGAGT
GTGAGCAATGGGGCTCTGAGGCAGGACCAAGCCAGCCTTCCTCCCGCCATGGCCAGAGCCAGGGTGCTGA
GGCATGGGCCAGCCAAGGCCATCAGCATGTCTCGGACTGACCCGCCGGCTGTCAACGGGGCCTCTCTCGG
CCCATCCATCTCGGAACCCGACCTGACTAGTGTGAAGGAGCGGGTCAAAAAAGAGCCTGTGAAGGAGAGA
CCTGTGTCTGAAATGTTTTCCCTGGAAGACAGCATTATAGAGAGAGAGATGATGATCAGGAATCTAGAGA
AGCAGAAGATGGCAGGCCTGGAGGCACAGAAGAGGCCGCTGATGTTGGCAGCATTGAATGGGCTCTCGGT
GGCTCGAGTCTCAGGGCGGGAAGAGAATCGAGTTGATGCCACCCGGGTTCCCATGGACGAGAGGTTCAGA
ACCCTGAAGAAGAAACTAGAAGAGGGAATGGTGTTCACAGAATATGAGCAAATTCCAAAGAAAAAGGCGA
ATGGCATTTTCAGCACAGCAGCTCTGCCAGAAAACGCCGAGCGCAGCCGAATCCGTGAAGTTGTCCCCTA
TGAGGAGAATCGAGTAGAGCTGATACCAACCAAAGAAAATAACACAGGATACATTAATGCCTCCCACATC
AAGGTGGTGGTTGGCGGGGCAGAATGGCACTACATAGCCACCCAGGGGCCCCTGCCACACACGTGCCACG
ACTTCTGGCAGATGGTGTGGGAGCAGGGAGTGAATGTGATTGCCATGGTCACTGCAGAGGAGGAGGGTGG
ACGAACCAAAAGCCACCGATACTGGCCCAAACTAGGTTCAAAGCACAGCTCAGCCACCTATGGCAAGTTC
AAGGTCACCACGAAGTTTCGAACGGATTCTGTTTGCTATGCAACCACGGGCTTGAAGGTCAAGCACCTTT
TGTCTGGGCAAGAAAGGACGGTGTGGCATTTACAATATACTGACTGGCCAGATCACGGCTGTCCAGAGGA
TGTCCAAGGATTTTTATCCTACTTGGAGGAGATCCAGTCGGTCCGTCGCCATACCAACAGCATGCTGGAA
GGCACCAAGAACCGGCACCCGCCCATCGTGGTCCACTGTAGTGCTGGGGTGGGAAGGACCGGCGTGCTCA
TTCTTTCTGAGCTGATGATCTACTGCTTGGAACATAACGAAAAGGTGGAAGTGCCCATGATGCTGAGGCT
CCTCAGGGAGCAGAGGATGTTCATGATCCAGACTATCGCTCAGTACAAGTTTGTCTACCAAGTCCTCATC
CAGTTCCTCCAAAACTCCAGACTCATTTTGCCAACTTTCTTGTACAAAGTGGTTACCGGTTATCCGTATG
ATGTGCCGGATTATGCGTAAACGCGTCCGGTCCACCACCACCACCACCACTAAGGATCCGGGGTTGGGGT
TGCGCCTTTTCCAAGGCAGCCCTGGGTTTGCGCAGGGACGCGGCTGCTCTGGGCGTGGTTCCGGGAAACG
CAGCGGCGCCGACCCTGGGTCTCGCACATTCTTCACGTCCGTTCGCAGCGTCACCCGGATCTTCGCCGCT
ACCCTTGTGGGCCCCCCGGCGACGCTTCCTGCTCCGCCCCTAAGTCGGGAAGGTTCCTTGCGGTTCGCGG
CGTGCCGGACGTGACAAACGGAAGCCGCACGTCTCACTAGTACCCTCGCAGACGGACAGCGCCAGGGAGC
AATGGCAGCGCGCCGACCGCGATGGGCTGTGGCCAATAGCGGCTGCTCAGCAGGGCGCGCCGAGAGCAGC
GGCCGGGAAGGGGCGGTGCGGGAGGCGGGGTGTGGGGCGGTAGTGTGGGCCCTGTTCCTGCCCGCGCGGT
GTTCCGCATTCTGCAAGCCTCCGGAGCGCACGTCGGCAGTCGGCTCCCTCGTTGACCGAATCACCGACCT
CTCTCCCCAGCAATTCACCATGACCGAGTACAAGCCCACGGTGCGCCTCGCCACCCGCGACGACGTCCCC
AGGGCCGTACGCACCCTCGCCGCCGCGTTCGCCGACTACCCCGCCACGCGCCACACCGTCGATCCGGACC
GCCACATCGAGCGGGTCACCGAGCTGCAAGAACTCTTCCTCACGCGCGTCGGGCTCGACATCGGCAAGGT
GTGGGTCGCGGACGACGGCGCCGCGGTGGCGGTCTGGACCACGCCGGAGAGCGTCGAAGCGGGGGCGGTG
TTCGCCGAGATCGGCCCGCGCATGGCCGAGTTGAGCGGTTCCCGGCTGGCCGCGCAGCAACAGATGGAAG
GCCTCCTGGCGCCGCACCGGCCCAAGGAGCCCGCGTGGTTCCTGGCCACCGTCGGCGTCTCGCCCGACCA
CCAGGGCAAGGGTCTGGGCAGCGCCGTCGTGCTCCCCGGAGTGGAGGCGGCCGAGCGCGCCGGGGTGCCC
GCCTTCCTGGAGACCTCCGCGCCCCGCAACCTCCCCTTCTACGAGCGGCTCGGCTTCACCGTCACCGCCG
ACGTCGAGGTGCCCGAAGGACCGCGCACCTGGTGCATGACCCGCAAGCCCGGTGCCGAAGGTAGAGGTTC
TCTCCTCACTTGTGGTGATGTTGAAGAAAACCCTGGTCCAATGTCTAGACTGGACAAGAGCAAAGTCATA
AACGGAGCTCTGGAATTACTCAATGGTGTCGGTATCGAAGGCCTGACGACAAGGAAACTCGCTCAAAAGC
TGGGAGTTGAGCAGCCTACCCTGTACTGGCACGTGAAGAACAAGCGGGCCCTGCTCGATGCCCTGCCAAT
CGAGATGCTGGACAGGCATCATACCCACTTCTGCCCCCTGGAAGGCGAGTCATGGCAAGACTTTCTGCGG
AACAACGCCAAGTCATACCGCTGTGCTCTCCTCTCACATCGCGACGGGGCTAAAGTGCATCTCGGCACCC
GCCCAACAGAGAAACAGTACGAAACCCTGGAAAATCAGCTCGCGTTCCTGTGTCAGCAAGGCTTCTCCCT
GGAGAACGCACTGTACGCTCTGTCCGCCGTGGGCCACTTTACACTGGGCTGCGTATTGGAGGAACAGGAG
CATCAAGTAGCAAAAGAGGAAAGAGAGACACCTACCACCGATTCTATGCCCCCACTTCTGAGACAAGCAA
TTGAGCTGTTCGACCGGCAGGGAGCCGAACCTGCCTTCCTTTTCGGCCTGGAACTAATCATATGTGGCCT
GGAGAAACAGCTAAAGTGCGAAAGCGGCGGGCCGACCGACGCCCTTGACGATTTTGACTTAGACATGCTC
CCAGCCGATGCCCTTGACGACTTTGACCTTGATATGCTGCCTGCTGACGCTCTTGACGATTTTGACCTTG
ACATGCTCCCCGGGTAACTAAGTAAGGATCGATCCAAGATATCGTATTCTTAACTATGTTGCTCCTTTTA
CGCTATGTGGATACGCTGCTTTAATGCCTTTGTATCATGCTATTGCTTCCCGTATGGCTTTCATTTTCTC
CTCCTTGTATAAATCCTGGTTGCTGTCTCTTTATGAGGAGTTGTGGCCCGTTGTCAGGCAACGTGGCGTG
GTGTGCACTGTGTTTGCTGACGCAACCCCCACTGGTTGGGGCATTGCCACCACCTGTCAGCTCCTTTCCG
GGACTTTCGCTTTCCCCCTCCCTATTGCCACGGCGGAACTCATCGCCGCCTGCCTTGCCCGCTGCTGGAC
AGGGGCTCGGCTGTTGGGCACTGACAATTCCGTGGTGTTGTCGGGGAAGCTGACGTCCTTTCCATGGCTG
CTCGCCTGTGTTGCCACCTGGATTCTGCGCGGGACGTCCTTCTGCTACGTCCCTTCGGCCCTCAATCCAG
CGGACCTTCCTTCCCGCGGCCTGCTGCCGGCTCTGCGGCCTCTTCCGCGTCTTCGCCTTCGCCCTCAGAC
GAGTCGGATCTCCCTTTGGGCCGCCTCCCCGCCTGTTTCGCCTCGGCGTCCGGACTAGAGGTACCTTTAA
GACCAATGACTTACAAGGCAGCTGTAGATCTTAGCCACTTTTTAAAAGAAAAGGGGGGACTGGAAGGGCT
AATTCACTCCCAACGAAGACAAGATCTGCTTTTTGCTTGTACTGGGTCTCTCTGGTTAGACCAGATCTGA
GCCTGGGAGCTCTCTGGCTAACTAGGGAACCCACTGCTTAAGCCTCAATAAAGCTTGCCTTGAGTGCTTC
AAGTAGTGTGTGCCCGTCTGTTGTGTGACTCTGGTAACTAGAGATCCCTCAGACCCTTTTAGTCAGTGTG
GAAAATCTCTAGCAGTAGTAGTTCATGTCATCTTATTATTCAGTATTTATAACTTGCAAAGAAATGAATA
TCAGAGAGTGAGAGGAACTTGTTTATTGCAGCTTATAATGGTTACAAATAAAGCAATAGCATCACAAATT
TCACAAATAAAGCATTTTTTTCACTGCATTCTAGTTGTGGTTTGTCCAAACTCATCAATGTATCTTATCA
TGTCTGGCTCTAGCTATCCCGCCCCTAACTCCGCCCATCCCGCCCCTAACTCCGCCCAGTTCCGCCCATT
CTCCGCCCCATGGCTGACTAATTTTTTTTATTTATGCAGAGGCCGAGGCCGCCTCGGCCTCTGAGCTATT
CCAGAAGTAGTGAGGAGGCTTTTTTGGAGGCCTTTCAAATATGTATCCGCTCATGAGACAATAACCCTGA
TAAATGCTTCAATAATATTGAAAAAGGAAGAGTATGAGTATTCAACATTTCCGTGTCGCCCTTATTCCCT
TTTTTGCGGCATTTTGCCTTCCTGTTTTTGCTCACCCAGAAACGCTGGTGAAAGTAAAAGATGCTGAAGA
TCAGTTGGGTGCACGAGTGGGTTACATCGAACTGGATCTCAACAGCGGTAAGATCCTTGAGAGTTTTCGC
CCCGAAGAACGTTTTCCAATGATGAGCACTTTTAAAGTTCTGCTATGTGGCGCGGTATTATCCCGTATTG
ACGCCGGGCAAGAGCAACTCGGTCGCCGCATACACTATTCTCAGAATGACTTGGTTGAGTACTCACCAGT
CACAGAAAAGCATCTTACGGATGGCATGACAGTAAGAGAATTATGCAGTGCTGCCATAACCATGAGTGAT
AACACTGCGGCCAACTTACTTCTGACAACGATCGGAGGACCGAAGGAGCTAACCGCTTTTTTGCACAACA
TGGGGGATCATGTAACTCGCCTTGATCGTTGGGAACCGGAGCTGAATGAAGCCATACCAAACGACGAGCG
TGACACCACGATGCCTGTAGCAATGGCAACAACGTTGCGCAAACTATTAACTGGCGAACTACTTACTCTA
GCTTCCCGGCAACAATTAATAGACTGGATGGAGGCGGATAAAGTTGCAGGACCACTTCTGCGCTCGGCCC
TTCCGGCTGGCTGGTTTATTGCTGATAAATCTGGAGCCGGTGAGCGTGGGTCTCGCGGTATCATTGCAGC
ACTGGGGCCAGATGGTAAGCCCTCCCGTATCGTAGTTATCTACACGACGGGGAGTCAGGCAACTATGGAT
GAACGAAATAGACAGATCGCTGAGATAGGTGCCTCACTGATTAAGCATTGGTAACTGTCAGACCAAGTTT
ACTCATATATACTTTAGATTGATTTAAAACTTCATTTTTAATTTAAAAGGATCTAGGTGAAGATCCTTTT
TGATAATCTCATGACCAAAATCCCTTAACGTGAGTTTTCGTTCCACTGAGCGTCAGACCCCGTAGAAAAG
ATCAAAGGATCTTCTTGAGATCCTTTTTTTCTGCGCGTAATCTGCTGCTTGCAAACAAAAAAACCACCGC
TACCAGCGGTGGTTTGTTTGCCGGATCAAGAGCTACCAACTCTTTTTCCGAAGGTAACTGGCTTCAGCAG
AGCGCAGATACCAAATACTGTTCTTCTAGTGTAGCCGTAGTTAGGCCACCACTTCAAGAACTCTGTAGCA
CCGCCTACATACCTCGCTCTGCTAATCCTGTTACCAGTGGCTGCTGCCAGTGGCGATAAGTCGTGTCTTA
CCGGGTTGGACTCAAGACGATAGTTACCGGATAAGGCGCAGCGGTCGGGCTGAACGGGGGGTTCGTGCAC
ACAGCCCAGCTTGGAGCGAACGACCTACACCGAACTGAGATACCTACAGCGTGAGCTATGAGAAAGCGCC
ACGCTTCCCGAAGGGAGAAAGGCGGACAGGTATCCGGTAAGCGGCAGGGTCGGAACAGGAGAGCGCACGA
GGGAGCTTCCAGGGGGAAACGCCTGGTATCTTTATAGTCCTGTCGGGTTTCGCCACCTCTGACTTGAGCG
TCGATTTTTGTGATGCTCGTCAGGGGGGCGGAGCCTATGGAAAAACGCCAGCAACGCGGCCTTTTTACGG
TTCCTGGCCTTTTGCTGGCCTTTTGCTCACATGTTCTTTCCTGCGTTATCCCCTGATTCTGTGGATAACC
GTATTACCGCCTTTGAGTGAGCTGATACCGCTCGCCGCAGCCGAACGACCGAGCGCAGCGAGTCAGTGAG
CGAGGAAGCGGAAGAGCGCCCAATACGCAAACCGCCTCTCCCCGCGCGTTGGCCGATTCATTAATGCAGC
TGGCACGACAGGTTTCCCGACTGGAAAGCGGGCAGTGAGCGCAACGCAATTAATGTGAGTTAGCTCACTC
ATTAGGCACCCCAGGCTTTACACTTTATGCTTCCGGCTCGTATGTTGTGTGGAATTGTGAGCGGATAACA
ATTTCACACAGGAAACAGCTATGACCATGATTACGCCAAGCGCGCAATTAACCCTCACTAAAGGGAACAA
AAGCTGGAGCTGCAAGCTTAATGTAGTCTTATGCAATACTCTTGTAGTCTTGCAACATGGTAACGATGAG
TTAGCAACATGCCTTACAAGGAGAGAAAAAGCACCGTGCATGCCGATTGGTGGAAGTAAGGTGGTACGAT
CGTGCCTTATTAGGAAGGCAACAGACGGGTCTGACATGGATTGGACGAACCACTGAATTGCCGCATTGCA
GAGATATTGTATTTAAGTGCCTAGCTCGATACATAAACGGGTCTCTCTGGTTAGACCAGATCTGAGCCTG
GGAGCTCTCTGGCTAACTAGGGAACCCACTGCTTAAGCCTCAATAAAGCTTGCCTTGAGTGCTTCAAGTA
GTGTGTGCCCGTCTGTTGTGTGACTCTGGTAACTAGAGATCCCTCAGACCCTTTTAGTCAGTGTGGAAAA
TCTCTAGCAGTGGCGCCCGAACAGGGACTTGAAAGCGAAAGGGAAACCAGAGGAGCTCTCTCGACGCAGG
ACTCGGCTTGCTGAAGCGCGCACGGCAAGAGGCGAGGGGCGGCGACTGGTGAGTACGCCAAAAATTTTGA
CTAGCGGAGGCTAGAAGGAGAGAGATGGGTGCGAGAGCGTCAGTATTAAGCGGGGGAGAATTAGATCGCG
ATGGGAAAAAATTCGGTTAAGGCCAGGGGGAAAGAAAAAATATAAATTAAAACATATAGTATGGGCAAGC
AGGGAGCTAGAACGATTCGCAGTTAATCCTGGCCTGTTAGAAACATCAGAAGGCTGTAGACAAATACTGG
GACAGCTACAACCATCCCTTCAGACAGGATCAGAAGAACTTAGATCATTATATAATACAGTAGCAACCCT
CTATTGTGTGCATCAAAGGATAGAGATAAAAGACACCAAGGAAGCTTTAGACAAGATAGAGGAAGAGCAA
AACAAAAGTAAGACCACCGCACAGCAAGCGGCCGCTGATCTTCAGACCTGGAGGAGGAGATATGAGGGAC
AATTGGAGAAGTGAATTATATAAATATAAAGTAGTAAAAATTGAACCATTAGGAGTAGCACCCACCAAGG
CAAAGAGAAGAGTGGTGCAGAGAGAAAAAAGAGCAGTGGGAATAGGAGCTTTGTTCCTTGGGTTCTTGGG
AGCAGCAGGAAGCACTATGGGCGCAGCGTCAATGACGCTGACGGTACAGGCCAGACAATTATTGTCTGGT
ATAGTGCAGCAGCAGAACAATTTGCTGAGGGCTATTGAGGCGCAACAGCATCTGTTGCAACTCACAGTCT
GGGGCATCAAGCAGCTCCAGGCAAGAATCCTGGCTGTGGAAAGATACCTAAAGGATCAACAGCTCCTGGG
GATTTGGGGTTGCTCTGGAAAACTCATTTGCACCACTGCTGTGCCTTGGAATGCTAGTTGGAGTAATAAA
TCTCTGGAACAGATTTGGAATCACACGACCTGGATGGAGTGGGACAGAGAAATTAACAATTACACAAGCT
TAATACACTCCTTAATTGAAGAATCGCAAAACCAGCAAGAAAAGAATGAACAAGAATTATTGGAATTAGA
TAAATGGGCAAGTTTGTGGAATTGGTTTAACATAACAAATTGGCTGTGGTATATAAAATTATTCATAATG
ATAGTAGGAGGCTTGGTAGGTTTAAGAATAGTTTTTGCTGTACTTTCTATAGTGAATAGAGTTAGGCAGG
GATATTCACCATTATCGTTTCAGACCCACCTCCCAACCCCGAGGGGACAATTCTCGACCTCGAGACAAAT
GGCAGTATTCATCCACAATTTTAAAAGAAAAGGGGGGATTGGGGGGTACAGTGCAGGGGAAAGAATAGTA
GACATAATAGCAACAGACATACAAACTAAAGAATTACAAAAACAAATTACAAAAATTCAAAATTTTCGGG
TTT
Features (pLannotate 1.2.2; 29 found; start..end, strand, type, name):
     47..361     +  promoter       tight TRE promoter: Tet-responsive promoter PTight, consisting of seven tet operator sequences followed by the minimal CMV promoter
    391..408     +  protein_bind   attB1 (fragment): mutant version of attB; core recombination site for the Gateway® BP reaction BP Clonase™
    417..3947    +  CDS            PTPN14: PTN14_HUMAN - Also known as PEZ, PTPD2. Experimental evidence at protein level: Swiss-Prot protein existence level 1. Protein tyrosine phosphatase which may play a role in the regulation of lymphangiogenesis, cell-cell adhesion, cell-matrix adhesion, cell migration, cell growth and also regulates TGF-beta gene expression, thereby modulating epithelial-mesenchymal transition. Mediates beta-catenin dephosphorylation at adhesion junctions. Acts as a negative regulator of the oncogenic property of YAP, a downstream target of the hippo pathway, in a cell density-dependent manner. May function as a
   3955..3972    -  protein_bind   attB2 (fragment): mutant version of attB; core recombination site for the Gateway® BP reaction BP Clonase™
   4022..4040    +  CDS            9xHis (fragment): 9xHis affinity tag
   4050..4560    +  promoter       hPGK promoter: human phosphoglycerate kinase 1 promoter
   4570..5166    +  CDS            PuroR (fragment): puromycin N-acetyltransferase; pac from Streptomyces; confers resistance to puromycin
   5221..5918    +  CDS            rtTA3 (fragment): reverse tetracycline transactivator 3 activates expression from Tet-responsive promoters in the presence of doxycycline
   5848..5958    +  CDS            VP48: 3 tandem repeats of the minimal activation domain of herpes simplex virus VP16 (Cheng et al., 2013)
   5994..6542    +  misc_feature   WPRE (fragment): woodchuck hepatitis virus posttranscriptional regulatory element
   6568..6639    +  CDS            nef (fragment): NEF_HV1Z2 - Experimental evidence at protein level: Swiss-Prot protein existence level 1. Extracellular Nef protein targets CD4(+) T-lymphocytes for apoptosis by interacting with CXCR4 surface receptors. From Human immunodeficiency virus type 1 group M subtype D (isolate Z2/CDC-Z34) (HIV-1).
   6641..6874    +  LTR            3' LTR (ΔU3): self-inactivating 3' long terminal repeat (LTR) from HIV-1
   6946..7067    +  polyA_signal   SV40 poly(A) signal: SV40 polyadenylation signal
   7107..7242    +  rep_origin     SV40 ori: SV40 origin of replication
   7250..7313    +  promoter       AmpR promoter: bla
   7314..8174    +  CDS            AmpR: β-lactamase; bla; confers resistance to ampicillin, carbenicillin, and related antibiotics
   8345..8933    +  rep_origin     ori: high-copy-number ColE1/pMB1/pBR322/pUC origin of replication
   9116..9208    +  CDS            lacI (fragment): lac repressor; lacI; The lac repressor binds to the lac operator to inhibit transcription in E. coli. This inhibition can be relieved by adding lactose or isopropyl-β-D-thiogalactopyranoside (IPTG).
   9221..9242    +  protein_bind   CAP binding site: CAP binding activates transcription in the presence of cAMP. E. coli catabolite activator protein
   9257..9287    +  promoter       lac promoter: promoter for the E. coli lac operon
   9291..9313    +  protein_bind   lac operator (fragment): The lac repressor binds to the lac operator to inhibit transcription in E. coli. This inhibition can be relieved by adding lactose or isopropyl-β-D-thiogalactopyranoside (IPTG). lac repressor encoded by lacI
   9356..9374    +  promoter       T3 promoter: promoter for bacteriophage T3 RNA polymerase
   9402..9628    +  promoter       RSV promoter: Rous sarcoma virus enhancer/promoter
   9629..9809    +  LTR            5' LTR (truncated): truncated 5' long terminal repeat (LTR) from HIV-1
   9856..9981    +  misc_feature   HIV-1 Ψ: packaging signal of human immunodeficiency virus type 1
   9965..10328   +  CDS            HIV-1 gag (fragment): gag protein from human immunodeficiency virus 1; gag
  10474..10707   +  misc_feature   RRE: The Rev response element (RRE) of HIV-1 allows for Rev-dependent mRNA export from the nucleus to the cytoplasm.
  11084..11108   +  CDS            Rev (fragment): human immunodeficiency virus 1 (HIV-1) Rev protein; rev; enhances nuclear export of unspliced and incompletely spliced viral mRNAs
  11149..11266   +  misc_feature   cPPT/CTS: central polypurine tract and central termination sequence of HIV-1
