[The description below was written by a language model from this plasmid's Addgene catalogue record and pLannotate feature annotations shown in this document.]
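Description:
p8224 pLIX-PTPN14 ΔPPXY1/2 is a lentiviral transfer plasmid built on the pLIX_402 GAW backbone for doxycycline-inducible overexpression of a mutant form of human PTPN14. It has a third-generation, self-inactivating layout: an RSV promoter drives a truncated HIV-1 5' LTR, followed by the Ψ packaging signal with a gag fragment, the Rev response element and the cPPT/CTS, with a ΔU3 3' LTR and an SV40 polyadenylation signal at the far end. In bacteria it is maintained through a ColE1/pUC-type origin and ampicillin resistance. The feature annotation calls this origin high-copy, whereas the catalogue lists the plasmid as low copy and names a recombination-tolerant strain, as is common for LTR-containing vectors.

The PTPN14 open reading frame was introduced by Gateway cloning and sits between attB1 and attB2 remnants, downstream of a tight TRE promoter (seven tet operators plus a minimal CMV promoter). The insert lacks the first and second tandem PPXY motifs. PTPN14 is annotated as a protein tyrosine phosphatase that negatively regulates YAP in the Hippo pathway. The catalogue records a C-terminal HA tag; the feature table does not annotate it, showing only a short His-like fragment after attB2. A separate hPGK promoter drives puromycin N-acetyltransferase followed by rtTA3, the reverse tetracycline transactivator, so one integrated provirus provides both selection and the doxycycline-responsive activator. A WPRE precedes the 3' LTR to enhance transcript expression. The construct is suited to making stably transduced, puromycin-selected cell lines with inducible PTPN14 ΔPPXY1/2 expression; the associated study concerns HPV18 E7, PTPN14 degradation and YAP1 activation.
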