Addgene plasmid #221644: p8224 pLIX-PTPN14 ΔPPXY1/2
Purpose: Doxycycline-inducible overexpression of human PTPN14 ΔPPXY1/2 mutant
Depositing lab: Elizabeth White. Depositing organization: University of Pennsylvania. Publication: HPV18 E7 inhibits LATS1 kinase and activates YAP1 by degrading PTPN14. Blakely WJ, Hatterschide J, White EA. mBio. 2024 Sep 9:e0181124. doi: 10.1128/mbio.01811-24. PubMed 39248565.
Backbone
  Vector backbone: pLIX_402 GAW
  Vector type: Lentiviral
  Selectable markers: Puromycin
Growth in bacteria
  Bacterial resistance: Ampicillin, 100 μg/mL
  Growth temperature: 30°C
  Growth strain: NEB Stable
  Copy number: Low Copy
Gene/Insert
  Gene/Insert name: PTPN14 ΔPPXY1/2
  Species: H. sapiens (human)
  Mutation: deletion of the first and second (tandem) PPXY motifs as described in PMID: 31486770
  Entrez Gene: PTPN14 (a.k.a. CATLPH, PEZ, PTP36, PTPD2)
  Tag / fusion protein: HA (C terminal on insert)
  Cloning method: Gateway Cloning
Terms and licenses: Academic/Nonprofit Terms; Industry Terms: Not Available to Industry
Depositor comments: Please visit https://doi.org/10.1101/2024.03.07.583953 for bioRxiv preprint.
How to cite: p8224 pLIX-PTPN14 ΔPPXY1/2 was a gift from Elizabeth White (Addgene plasmid # 221644 ; http://n2t.net/addgene:221644 ; RRID:Addgene_221644)
